Addgene plasmid #142051: TFORF2364
Purpose: Lentiviral vector for overexpressing transcription factor ORFs with unique 24-bp barcodes. Barcodes facilitate identification of transcription factors in pooled screens.
Depositing lab: Feng Zhang. Depositing organization: Broad Institute. Publication: A transcription factor atlas of directed differentiation. Joung J, Ma S, Tay T, Geiger-Schuller KR, Kirchgatterer PC, Verdine VK, Guo B, Arias-Garcia MA, Allen WE, Singh A, Kuksenko O, Abudayyeh OO, Gootenberg JS, Fu Z, Macrae RK, Buenrostro JD, Regev A, Zhang F. Cell. 2023 Jan 5;186(1):209-229.e26. doi: 10.1016/j.cell.2022.11.026. PubMed 36608654.
Backbone
  Vector backbone: pLX_TRC317
  Backbone manufacturer: Broad Institute Genetic Perturbation Platform
  Backbone size w/o insert (bp): 8264
  Vector type: Mammalian Expression, Lentiviral
  Selectable markers: Puromycin
Growth in bacteria
  Bacterial resistance: Ampicillin, 100 μg/mL
  Growth temperature: 37°C
  Growth strain: NEB Stable
  Copy number: High Copy
Gene/Insert
  Gene/Insert name: CREB1
  Species: H. sapiens (human)
  Insert size (bp): 1085
  Entrez Gene: CREB1 (a.k.a. CREB, CREB-1)
  Promoter: EF1a
  Cloning method: Unknown
  Sequencing primers: 5′ GGGTGGAGACTGAAGTTAGGCCAG; 3′ CACATAGCGTAAAAGGAGCAACATAG
Terms and licenses: Academic/Nonprofit Terms; Industry Terms: Not Available to Industry
Depositor comments: NM_004379,XM_011510647,ENST00000430624,ENST00000353267 . The transcription factor ORF portion of this plasmid was synthesized by Genewiz. Please test multiple small colonies in case of plasmid recombination. To make this collection available in a timely manner, a portion of this collection was not fully sequenced by Addgene. If an Addgene verified full plasmid sequence is not available, please contact us prior to placing an order to request the full sequence.
How to cite: TFORF2364 was a gift from Feng Zhang (Addgene plasmid # 142051 ; http://n2t.net/addgene:142051 ; RRID:Addgene_142051)
