[The description below was written by a language model from this plasmid's Addgene catalogue record and pLannotate feature annotations shown in this document.]
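Description:
TFORF2364 is a lentiviral mammalian expression plasmid built on the pLX_TRC317 backbone and carrying the human CREB1 open reading frame. It belongs to a barcoded transcription factor ORF collection in which each construct holds a unique 24-bp barcode, so that the overexpressed factor can be identified in pooled screens. In bacteria the plasmid is maintained by a high-copy ColE1/pUC-type origin and selected through the β-lactamase (AmpR) gene. An f1 origin and remnants of a lac/lacZα cloning region flanked by T7 and T3 promoters are also present in the backbone. The depositor notes that the plasmid can recombine, as is common for constructs carrying LTR repeats.

The viral cassette follows a third-generation, self-inactivating design. An RSV promoter drives a truncated HIV-1 5' LTR, followed by the Ψ packaging signal, a gag fragment and the RRE for Rev-dependent export of the genomic RNA. The cassette ends in a ΔU3 3' LTR with a downstream SV40 polyadenylation signal. Within the provirus, an SV40 early promoter/origin region drives puromycin N-acetyltransferase for selection of transduced cells. A cPPT/CTS element, which aids nuclear import of the viral genome, precedes the main expression unit. In that unit the constitutive EF-1α promoter drives CREB1, a cAMP response element-binding transcription factor, and a WPRE downstream enhances transcript expression. The recorded insert is slightly longer than the annotated coding sequence. The barcode itself is not annotated in the feature table; a short U6 promoter fragment called between the ORF and the WPRE is the only feature in that interval. The construct is intended for stable CREB1 overexpression, individually or in pooled directed-differentiation screens.
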