Features (pLannotate 1.2.2; 31 found; start..end, strand, type, name):
      5..231     +  promoter       RSV promoter: Rous sarcoma virus enhancer/promoter
    232..412     +  LTR            5' LTR (truncated): truncated 5' long terminal repeat (LTR) from HIV-1
    459..584     +  misc_feature   HIV-1 Ψ: packaging signal of human immunodeficiency virus type 1
    568..931     +  CDS            HIV-1 gag (fragment): gag protein from human immunodeficiency virus 1; gag
   1077..1310    +  misc_feature   RRE: The Rev response element (RRE) of HIV-1 allows for Rev-dependent mRNA export from the nucleus to the cytoplasm.
   1687..1713    +  CDS            Rev (fragment): human immunodeficiency virus 1 (HIV-1) Rev protein; rev; enhances nuclear export of unspliced and incompletely spliced viral mRNAs
   1720..1743    +  promoter       SV40 promoter (fragment): SV40 early promoter
   1744..1815    +  promoter       SV40 promoter (fragment): SV40 enhancer and early promoter
   1839..1974    +  rep_origin     SV40 ori: SV40 origin of replication
   2020..2616    +  CDS            PuroR (fragment): puromycin N-acetyltransferase; pac from Streptomyces; confers resistance to puromycin
   2665..2782    +  misc_feature   cPPT/CTS: central polypurine tract and central termination sequence of HIV-1
   2847..2913    +  CDS            small t antigen (fragment): SV40 (simian virus 40) small t antigen
   2920..4098    +  promoter       EF-1α promoter: strong constitutive promoter for human elongation factor EF-1α
   4115..5095    +  CDS            CREB1: CREB1_HUMAN - Experimental evidence at protein level: Swiss-Prot protein existence level 1. Phosphorylation-dependent transcription factor that stimulates transcription upon binding to the DNA cAMP response element (CRE), a sequence present in many viral and cellular promoters. Transcription activation is enhanced by the TORC coactivators which act independently of Ser-119 phosphorylation. Involved in different cellular processes including the synchronization of circadian rhythmicity and the differentiation of adipose cells. From Homo sapiens (Human).
   5111..5164    +  promoter       U6 promoter (fragment): RNA polymerase III promoter for human U6 snRNA
   5206..5794    +  misc_feature   WPRE: woodchuck hepatitis virus posttranscriptional regulatory element
   5845..5864    +  misc_feature   cPPT/CTS (fragment): central polypurine tract and central termination sequence of HIV-1
   5866..6099    +  LTR            3' LTR (ΔU3): self-inactivating 3' long terminal repeat (LTR) from HIV-1
   6177..6298    +  polyA_signal   SV40 poly(A) signal: SV40 polyadenylation signal
   6338..6473    +  rep_origin     SV40 ori: SV40 origin of replication
   6494..6512    -  promoter       T7 promoter: promoter for bacteriophage T7 RNA polymerase
   6520..6675    +  CDS            lacZα (fragment): LacZα fragment of β-galactosidase; lacZ fragment
   6680..7108    +  rep_origin     f1 ori (sequence partly withheld): f1 bacteriophage origin of replication; arrow indicates direction of (+) strand synthesis
   7161..7265    +  promoter       AmpR promoter: bla
   7266..8126    +  CDS            AmpR: β-lactamase; bla; confers resistance to ampicillin, carbenicillin, and related antibiotics
   8297..8885    +  rep_origin     ori: high-copy-number ColE1/pMB1/pBR322/pUC origin of replication
   9068..9160    +  CDS            lacI (fragment): lac repressor; lacI; The lac repressor binds to the lac operator to inhibit transcription in E. coli. This inhibition can be relieved by adding lactose or isopropyl-β-D-thiogalactopyranoside (IPTG).
   9173..9194    +  protein_bind   CAP binding site: CAP binding activates transcription in the presence of cAMP. E. coli catabolite activator protein
   9209..9239    +  promoter       lac promoter: promoter for the E. coli lac operon
   9247..9263    +  protein_bind   lac operator: The lac repressor binds to the lac operator to inhibit transcription in E. coli. This inhibition can be relieved by adding lactose or isopropyl-β-D-thiogalactopyranoside (IPTG). lac repressor encoded by lacI
   9308..9326    +  promoter       T3 promoter: promoter for bacteriophage T3 RNA polymerase
>Addgene plasmid #142051 | TFORF2364 | addgene full sequence | sequence record 395673 | Addgene NGS Result
TTAATGTAGTCTTATGCAATACTCTTGTAGTCTTGCAACATGGTAACGATGAGTTAGCAACATGCCTTAC
AAGGAGAGAAAAAGCACCGTGCATGCCGATTGGTGGAAGTAAGGTGGTACGATCGTGCCTTATTAGGAAG
GCAACAGACGGGTCTGACATGGATTGGACGAACCACTGAATTGCCGCATTGCAGAGATATTGTATTTAAG
TGCCTAGCTCGATACATAAACGGGTCTCTCTGGTTAGACCAGATCTGAGCCTGGGAGCTCTCTGGCTAAC
TAGGGAACCCACTGCTTAAGCCTCAATAAAGCTTGCCTTGAGTGCTTCAAGTAGTGTGTGCCCGTCTGTT
GTGTGACTCTGGTAACTAGAGATCCCTCAGACCCTTTTAGTCAGTGTGGAAAATCTCTAGCAGTGGCGCC
CGAACAGGGACTTGAAAGCGAAAGGGAAACCAGAGGAGCTCTCTCGACGCAGGACTCGGCTTGCTGAAGC
GCGCACGGCAAGAGGCGAGGGGCGGCGACTGGTGAGTACGCCAAAAATTTTGACTAGCGGAGGCTAGAAG
GAGAGAGATGGGTGCGAGAGCGTCAGTATTAAGCGGGGGAGAATTAGATCGCGATGGGAAAAAATTCGGT
TAAGGCCAGGGGGAAAGAAAAAATATAAATTAAAACATATAGTATGGGCAAGCAGGGAGCTAGAACGATT
CGCAGTTAATCCTGGCCTGTTAGAAACATCAGAAGGCTGTAGACAAATACTGGGACAGCTACAACCATCC
CTTCAGACAGGATCAGAAGAACTTAGATCATTATATAATACAGTAGCAACCCTCTATTGTGTGCATCAAA
GGATAGAGATAAAAGACACCAAGGAAGCTTTAGACAAGATAGAGGAAGAGCAAAACAAAAGTAAGACCAC
CGCACAGCAAGCGGCCGCTGATCTTCAGACCTGGAGGAGGAGATATGAGGGACAATTGGAGAAGTGAATT
ATATAAATATAAAGTAGTAAAAATTGAACCATTAGGAGTAGCACCCACCAAGGCAAAGAGAAGAGTGGTG
CAGAGAGAAAAAAGAGCAGTGGGAATAGGAGCTTTGTTCCTTGGGTTCTTGGGAGCAGCAGGAAGCACTA
TGGGCGCAGCGTCAATGACGCTGACGGTACAGGCCAGACAATTATTGTCTGGTATAGTGCAGCAGCAGAA
CAATTTGCTGAGGGCTATTGAGGCGCAACAGCATCTGTTGCAACTCACAGTCTGGGGCATCAAGCAGCTC
CAGGCAAGAATCCTGGCTGTGGAAAGATACCTAAAGGATCAACAGCTCCTGGGGATTTGGGGTTGCTCTG
GAAAACTCATTTGCACCACTGCTGTGCCTTGGAATGCTAGTTGGAGTAATAAATCTCTGGAACAGATTTG
GAATCACACGACCTGGATGGAGTGGGACAGAGAAATTAACAATTACACAAGCTTAATACACTCCTTAATT
GAAGAATCGCAAAACCAGCAAGAAAAGAATGAACAAGAATTATTGGAATTAGATAAATGGGCAAGTTTGT
GGAATTGGTTTAACATAACAAATTGGCTGTGGTATATAAAATTATTCATAATGATAGTAGGAGGCTTGGT
AGGTTTAAGAATAGTTTTTGCTGTACTTTCTATAGTGAATAGAGTTAGGCAGGGATATTCACCATTATCG
TTTCAGACCCACCTCCCAACCCCGAGGGGACCCATGCATTGCATCTCAATTAGTCAGCAACCAGGTGTGG
AAAGTCCCCAGGCTCCCCAGCAGGCAGAAGTATGCAAAGCATGCGTCTCAATTAGTCAGCAACCATAGTC
CCGCCCCTAACTCCGCCCATCCCGCCCCTAACTCCGCCCAGTTCCGCCCATTCTCCGCCCCATGGCTGAC
TAATTTTTTTTATTTATGCAGAGGCCGAGGCCGCCTCGGCCTCTGAGCTATTCCAGAAGTAGTGAGGAGG
CTTTTTTGGAGGCCTAGGCTTTTGCAAAAAGCTTTCTAGAGGTACCACCGGAGCTTACCATGACCGAGTA
CAAGCCCACGGTGCGCCTCGCCACCCGCGACGACGTCCCCAGGGCCGTACGCACCCTCGCCGCCGCGTTC
GCCGACTACCCCGCCACGCGCCACACCGTCGATCCGGACCGCCACATCGAGCGGGTCACCGAGCTGCAAG
AACTCTTCCTCACGCGCGTCGGGCTCGACATCGGCAAGGTGTGGGTCGCGGACGACGGCGCCGCCGTGGC
GGTCTGGACCACGCCGGAGAGCGTCGAAGCGGGGGCGGTGTTCGCCGAGATCGGCCCGCGCATGGCCGAG
TTGAGCGGTTCCCGGCTGGCCGCGCAGCAACAGATGGAAGGCCTCCTGGCGCCGCACCGGCCCAAGGAGC
CCGCGTGGTTCCTGGCCACCGTCGGCGTCTCGCCCGACCACCAGGGCAAGGGTCTGGGCAGCGCCGTCGT
GCTCCCCGGAGTGGAGGCGGCCGAGCGCGCCGGGGTGCCCGCCTTCCTGGAGACCTCCGCGCCCCGCAAC
CTCCCCTTCTACGAGCGGCTCGGCTTCACCGTCACCGCCGACGTCGAGGTGCCCGAAGGACCGCGCACCT
GGTGCATGACCCGCAAGCCCGGTGCCAGTTAACGAATTCTAGATCTTGAGACAAATGGCAGTATTCATCC
ACAATTTTAAAAGAAAAGGGGGGATTGGGGGGTACAGTGCAGGGGAAAGAATAGTAGACATAATAGCAAC
AGACATACAAACTAAAGAATTACAAAAACAAATTACAAAAATTCAAAATTTTCGGGTTTATTACAGGGAC
AGCAGAGATCCACTTTGGCGCCGGCTCGAGGCCTGCAGGTGCAAAGATGGATAAAGTTTTAAACAGAGAG
GAATCTTTGCAGCTAATGGACCTTCTAGGTCTTGAAAGGAGTGGGAATTGGCTCCGGTGCCCGTCAGTGG
GCAGAGCGCACATCGCCCACAGTCCCCGAGAAGTTGGGGGGAGGGGTCGGCAATTGAACCGGTGCCTAGA
GAAGGTGGCGCGGGGTAAACTGGGAAAGTGATGTCGTGTACTGGCTCCGCCTTTTTCCCGAGGGTGGGGG
AGAACCGTATATAAGTGCAGTAGTCGCCGTGAACGTTCTTTTTCGCAACGGGTTTGCCGCCAGAACACAG
GTAAGTGCCGTGTGTGGTTCCCGCGGGCCTGGCCTCTTTACGGGTTATGGCCCTTGCGTGCCTTGAATTA
CTTCCACCTGGCTGCAGTACGTGATTCTTGATCCCGAGCTTCGGGTTGGAAGTGGGTGGGAGAGTTCGAG
GCCTTGCGCTTAAGGAGCCCCTTCGCCTCGTGCTTGAGTTGAGGCCTGGCCTGGGCGCTGGGGCCGCCGC
GTGCGAATCTGGTGGCACCTTCGCGCCTGTCTCGCTGCTTTCGATAAGTCTCTAGCCATTTAAAATTTTT
GATGACCTGCTGCGACGCTTTTTTTCTGGCAAGATAGTCTTGTAAATGCGGGCCAAGATCTGCACACTGG
TATTTCGGTTTTTGGGGCCGCGGGCGGCGACGGGGCCCGTGCGTCCCAGCGCACATGTTCGGCGAGGCGG
GGCCTGCGAGCGCGGCCACCGAGAATCGGACGGGGGTAGTCTCAAGCTGGCCGGCCTGCTCTGGTGCCTG
GCCTCGCGCCGCCGTGTATCGCCCCGCCCTGGGCGGCAAGGCTGGCCCGGTCGGCACCAGTTGCGTGAGC
GGAAAGATGGCCGCTTCCCGGCCCTGCTGCAGGGAGCTCAAAATGGAGGACGCGGCGCTCGGGAGAGCGG
GCGGGTGAGTCACCCACACAAAGGAAAAGGGCCTTTCCGTCCTCAGCCGTCGCTTCATGTGACTCCACGG
AGTACCGGGCGCCGTCCAGGCACCTCGATTAGTTCTCGAGCTTTTGGAGTACGTCGTCTTTAGGTTGGGG
GGAGGGGTTTTATGCGATGGAGTTTCCCCACACTGAGTGGGTGGAGACTGAAGTTAGGCCAGCTTGGCAC
TTGATGTAATTCTCCTTGGAATTTGCCCTTTTTGAGTTTGGATCTTGGTTCATTCTCAAGCCTCAGACAG
TGGTTCAAAGTTTTTTTCTTCCATTTCAGGTGTCGTGAGGCTAGCACCGCCACCATGACCATGGAATCTG
GAGCCGAGAACCAGCAGAGTGGAGATGCAGCTGTAACAGAAGCTGAAAACCAACAAATGACAGTTCAAGC
CCAGCCACAGATTGCCACATTAGCCCAGGTATCTATGCCAGCAGCTCATGCAACATCATCTGCTCCCACC
GTAACTCTAGTACAGCTGCCCAATGGGCAGACAGTTCAAGTCCATGGAGTCATTCAGGCGGCCCAGCCAT
CAGTTATTCAGTCTCCACAAGTCCAAACAGTTCAGATTTCAACTATTGCAGAAAGTGAAGATTCACAGGA
GTCAGTGGATAGTGTAACTGATTCCCAAAAGCGAAGGGAAATTCTTTCAAGGAGGCCTTCCTACAGGAAA
ATTTTGAATGACTTATCTTCTGATGCACCAGGAGTGCCAAGGATTGAAGAAGAGAAGTCTGAAGAGGAGA
CTTCAGCACCTGCCATCACCACTGTAACGGTGCCAACTCCAATTTACCAAACTAGCAGTGGACAGTATAT
TGCCATTACCCAGGGAGGAGCAATACAGCTGGCTAACAATGGTACCGATGGGGTACAGGGCCTGCAAACA
TTAACCATGACCAATGCAGCAGCCACTCAGCCGGGTACTACCATTCTACAGTATGCACAGACCACTGATG
GACAGCAGATCTTAGTGCCCAGCAACCAAGTTGTTGTTCAAGCTGCCTCTGGAGACGTACAAACATACCA
GATTCGCACAGCACCCACTAGCACTATTGCCCCTGGAGTTGTTATGGCATCCTCCCCAGCACTTCCTACA
CAGCCTGCTGAAGAAGCAGCACGAAAGAGAGAGGTCCGTCTAATGAAGAACAGGGAAGCAGCTCGAGAGT
GTCGTAGAAAGAAGAAAGAATATGTGAAATGTTTAGAAAACAGAGTGGCAGTGCTTGAAAATCAAAACAA
GACATTGATTGAGGAGCTAAAAGCACTTAAGGACCTTTACTGCCACAAATCAGATTAGTAATGAACTAGT
CCGTAACTTGAAAGTATTTCGATTTCTTGGCTTTATATATCTTGTGGAAAGGACGATTTAGTTCATCGAC
TGCTGTTAATACGCGTTAAGTCGACAATCAACCTCTGGATTACAAAATTTGTGAAAGATTGACTGGTATT
CTTAACTATGTTGCTCCTTTTACGCTATGTGGATACGCTGCTTTAATGCCTTTGTATCATGCTATTGCTT
CCCGTATGGCTTTCATTTTCTCCTCCTTGTATAAATCCTGGTTGCTGTCTCTTTATGAGGAGTTGTGGCC
CGTTGTCAGGCAACGTGGCGTGGTGTGCACTGTGTTTGCTGACGCAACCCCCACTGGTTGGGGCATTGCC
ACCACCTGTCAGCTCCTTTCCGGGACTTTCGCTTTCCCCCTCCCTATTGCCACGGCGGAACTCATCGCCG
CCTGCCTTGCCCGCTGCTGGACAGGGGCTCGGCTGTTGGGCACTGACAATTCCGTGGTGTTGTCGGGGAA
ATCATCGTCCTTTCCTTGGCTGCTCGCCTGTGTTGCCACCTGGATTCTGCGCGGGACGTCCTTCTGCTAC
GTCCCTTCGGCCCTCAATCCAGCGGACCTTCCTTCCCGCGGCCTGCTGCCGGCTCTGCGGCCTCTTCCGC
GTCTTCGCCTTCGCCCTCAGACGAGTCGGATCTCCCTTTGGGCCGCCTCCCCGCGTCGACTTTAAGACCA
ATGACTTACAAGGCAGCTGTAGATCTTAGCCACTTTTTAAAAGAAAAGGGGGGACTGGAAGGGCTAATTC
ACTCCCAACGAAGACAAGATCTGCTTTTTGCTTGTACTGGGTCTCTCTGGTTAGACCAGATCTGAGCCTG
GGAGCTCTCTGGCTAACTAGGGAACCCACTGCTTAAGCCTCAATAAAGCTTGCCTTGAGTGCTTCAAGTA
GTGTGTGCCCGTCTGTTGTGTGACTCTGGTAACTAGAGATCCCTCAGACCCTTTTAGTCAGTGTGGAAAA
TCTCTAGCAGTACGTATAGTAGTTCATGTCATCTTATTATTCAGTATTTATAACTTGCAAAGAAATGAAT
ATCAGAGAGTGAGAGGAACTTGTTTATTGCAGCTTATAATGGTTACAAATAAAGCAATAGCATCACAAAT
TTCACAAATAAAGCATTTTTTTCACTGCATTCTAGTTGTGGTTTGTCCAAACTCATCAATGTATCTTATC
ATGTCTGGCTCTAGCTATCCCGCCCCTAACTCCGCCCATCCCGCCCCTAACTCCGCCCAGTTCCGCCCAT
TCTCCGCCCCATGGCTGACTAATTTTTTTTATTTATGCAGAGGCCGAGGCCGCCTCGGCCTCTGAGCTAT
TCCAGAAGTAGTGAGGAGGCTTTTTTGGAGGCCTAGGGACGTACCCAATTCGCCCTATAGTGAGTCGTAT
TACGCGCGCTCACTGGCCGTCGTTTTACAACGTCGTGACTGGGAAAACCCTGGCGTTACCCAACTTAATC
GCCTTGCAGCACATCCCCCTTTCGCCAGCTGGCGTAATAGCGAAGAGGCCCGCACCGATCGCCCTTCCCA
ACAGTTGCGCAGCCTGAATGGCGAATGGG
[124 nt withheld, positions 6680-6803]
C
[91 nt withheld, positions 6805-6895]
A
[49 nt withheld, positions 6897-6945]
CCTTTGACGTTGGAGTCCACGTTCTTT
[37 nt withheld, positions 6973-7009]
ACCCTATCTCGGTCTATTCTTTTGATTTATAAGGGATTTTGCCGATTTCGGCCTATTGGTTAAAAAATGA
GCTGATTTAACAAAAATTTAACGCGAATTTTAACAAAATATTAACGCTTACAATTTAGGTGGCACTTTTC
GGGGAAATGTGCGCGGAACCCCTATTTGTTTATTTTTCTAAATACATTCAAATATGTATCCGCTCATGAG
ACAATAACCCTGATAAATGCTTCAATAATATTGAAAAAGGAAGAGTATGAGTATTCAACATTTCCGTGTC
GCCCTTATTCCCTTTTTTGCGGCATTTTGCCTTCCTGTTTTTGCTCACCCAGAAACGCTGGTGAAAGTAA
AAGATGCTGAAGATCAGTTGGGTGCACGAGTGGGTTACATCGAACTGGATCTCAACAGCGGTAAGATCCT
TGAGAGTTTTCGCCCCGAAGAACGTTTTCCAATGATGAGCACTTTTAAAGTTCTGCTATGTGGCGCGGTA
TTATCCCGTATTGACGCCGGGCAAGAGCAACTCGGTCGCCGCATACACTATTCTCAGAATGACTTGGTTG
AGTACTCACCAGTCACAGAAAAGCATCTTACGGATGGCATGACAGTAAGAGAATTATGCAGTGCTGCCAT
AACCATGAGTGATAACACTGCGGCCAACTTACTTCTGACAACGATCGGAGGACCGAAGGAGCTAACCGCT
TTTTTGCACAACATGGGGGATCATGTAACTCGCCTTGATCGTTGGGAACCGGAGCTGAATGAAGCCATAC
CAAACGACGAGCGTGACACCACGATGCCTGTAGCAATGGCAACAACGTTGCGCAAACTATTAACTGGCGA
ACTACTTACTCTAGCTTCCCGGCAACAATTAATAGACTGGATGGAGGCGGATAAAGTTGCAGGACCACTT
CTGCGCTCGGCCCTTCCGGCTGGCTGGTTTATTGCTGATAAATCTGGAGCCGGTGAGCGTGGGTCTCGCG
GTATCATTGCAGCACTGGGGCCAGATGGTAAGCCCTCCCGTATCGTAGTTATCTACACGACGGGGAGTCA
GGCAACTATGGATGAACGAAATAGACAGATCGCTGAGATAGGTGCCTCACTGATTAAGCATTGGTAACTG
TCAGACCAAGTTTACTCATATATACTTTAGATTGATTTAAAACTTCATTTTTAATTTAAAAGGATCTAGG
TGAAGATCCTTTTTGATAATCTCATGACCAAAATCCCTTAACGTGAGTTTTCGTTCCACTGAGCGTCAGA
CCCCGTAGAAAAGATCAAAGGATCTTCTTGAGATCCTTTTTTTCTGCGCGTAATCTGCTGCTTGCAAACA
AAAAAACCACCGCTACCAGCGGTGGTTTGTTTGCCGGATCAAGAGCTACCAACTCTTTTTCCGAAGGTAA
CTGGCTTCAGCAGAGCGCAGATACCAAATACTGTTCTTCTAGTGTAGCCGTAGTTAGGCCACCACTTCAA
GAACTCTGTAGCACCGCCTACATACCTCGCTCTGCTAATCCTGTTACCAGTGGCTGCTGCCAGTGGCGAT
AAGTCGTGTCTTACCGGGTTGGACTCAAGACGATAGTTACCGGATAAGGCGCAGCGGTCGGGCTGAACGG
GGGGTTCGTGCACACAGCCCAGCTTGGAGCGAACGACCTACACCGAACTGAGATACCTACAGCGTGAGCT
ATGAGAAAGCGCCACGCTTCCCGAAGGGAGAAAGGCGGACAGGTATCCGGTAAGCGGCAGGGTCGGAACA
GGAGAGCGCACGAGGGAGCTTCCAGGGGGAAACGCCTGGTATCTTTATAGTCCTGTCGGGTTTCGCCACC
TCTGACTTGAGCGTCGATTTTTGTGATGCTCGTCAGGGGGGCGGAGCCTATGGAAAAACGCCAGCAACGC
GGCCTTTTTACGGTTCCTGGCCTTTTGCTGGCCTTTTGCTCACATGTTCTTTCCTGCGTTATCCCCTGAT
TCTGTGGATAACCGTATTACCGCCTTTGAGTGAGCTGATACCGCTCGCCGCAGCCGAACGACCGAGCGCA
GCGAGTCAGTGAGCGAGGAAGCGGAAGAGCGCCCAATACGCAAACCGCCTCTCCCCGCGCGTTGGCCGAT
TCATTAATGCAGCTGGCACGACAGGTTTCCCGACTGGAAAGCGGGCAGTGAGCGCAACGCAATTAATGTG
AGTTAGCTCACTCATTAGGCACCCCAGGCTTTACACTTTATGCTTCCGGCTCGTATGTTGTGTGGAATTG
TGAGCGGATAACAATTTCACACAGGAAACAGCTATGACCATGATTACGCCAAGCGCGCAATTAACCCTCA
CTAAAGGGAACAAAAGCTGGAGCTGCAAGC
