>Addgene plasmid #142051 | TFORF2364 | depositor partial sequence | sequence record 278290 | Insert
ACCGCCACCATGACCATGGAATCTGGAGCCGAGAACCAGCAGAGTGGAGATGCAGCTGTAACAGAAGCTG
AAAACCAACAAATGACAGTTCAAGCCCAGCCACAGATTGCCACATTAGCCCAGGTATCTATGCCAGCAGC
TCATGCAACATCATCTGCTCCCACCGTAACTCTAGTACAGCTGCCCAATGGGCAGACAGTTCAAGTCCAT
GGAGTCATTCAGGCGGCCCAGCCATCAGTTATTCAGTCTCCACAAGTCCAAACAGTTCAGATTTCAACTA
TTGCAGAAAGTGAAGATTCACAGGAGTCAGTGGATAGTGTAACTGATTCCCAAAAGCGAAGGGAAATTCT
TTCAAGGAGGCCTTCCTACAGGAAAATTTTGAATGACTTATCTTCTGATGCACCAGGAGTGCCAAGGATT
GAAGAAGAGAAGTCTGAAGAGGAGACTTCAGCACCTGCCATCACCACTGTAACGGTGCCAACTCCAATTT
ACCAAACTAGCAGTGGACAGTATATTGCCATTACCCAGGGAGGAGCAATACAGCTGGCTAACAATGGTAC
CGATGGGGTACAGGGCCTGCAAACATTAACCATGACCAATGCAGCAGCCACTCAGCCGGGTACTACCATT
CTACAGTATGCACAGACCACTGATGGACAGCAGATCTTAGTGCCCAGCAACCAAGTTGTTGTTCAAGCTG
CCTCTGGAGACGTACAAACATACCAGATTCGCACAGCACCCACTAGCACTATTGCCCCTGGAGTTGTTAT
GGCATCCTCCCCAGCACTTCCTACACAGCCTGCTGAAGAAGCAGCACGAAAGAGAGAGGTCCGTCTAATG
AAGAACAGGGAAGCAGCTCGAGAGTGTCGTAGAAAGAAGAAAGAATATGTGAAATGTTTAGAAAACAGAG
TGGCAGTGCTTGAAAATCAAAACAAGACATTGATTGAGGAGCTAAAAGCACTTAAGGACCTTTACTGCCA
CAAATCAGATTAGTAATGAACTAGTCCGTAACTTGAAAGTATTTCGATTTCTTGGCTTTATATATCTTGT
GGAAAGGACGATTTAGTTCATCGACTGCTGTTAAT
