>Addgene plasmid #142051 | TFORF2364 | depositor partial sequence | sequence record 278291 | Barcode
TTTAGTTCATCGACTGCTGTTAAT
